Addgene plasmid #66946: pYFP-ErbB2ΔC990
Purpose: Mammalian expression of rat ErbB2 ΔC990 tagged with YFP
Depositing lab: Mads Lerdrup & Bo van_Deurs. Publication: Endocytic down-regulation of ErbB2 is stimulated by cleavage of its C-terminus. Lerdrup M, Bruun S, Grandal MV, Roepstorff K, Kristensen MM, Hommelgaard AM, van Deurs B. Mol Biol Cell. 2007 Sep;18(9):3656-66. Epub 2007 Jul 11. 10.1091/mbc.e07-01-0025 PubMed 17626164.
Backbone
  Vector backbone: pcDNA3.1D/V5-His-TOPO
  Backbone manufacturer: Invitrogen
  Vector type: Mammalian Expression
  Selectable markers: Neomycin (select with G418)
Growth in bacteria
  Bacterial resistance: Ampicillin, 100 μg/mL
  Growth temperature: 37°C
  Growth strain: DH5alpha
  Copy number: Unknown
Gene/Insert
  Gene/Insert name: ErbB2 (alt name: HER2)
  Species: R. norvegicus (rat)
  Mutation: Deletion of C990. (see depositor comment below on mutation A24T)
  Entrez Gene: Erbb2 (a.k.a. HER2/neu, neu)
  Promoter: CMV
  Tag / fusion protein: YFP (N terminal on insert); V5 Tag (C terminal on backbone); 6xHis (C terminal on backbone)
  Cloning method: TOPO Cloning
  Sequencing primers: 5′ CMV Forward; 3′ BGH Reverse
Terms and licenses: Academic/Nonprofit Terms; Industry Terms: Not Available to Industry
Depositor comments: A24T is a genetic variation and has no effect on function.
How to cite: pYFP-ErbB2ΔC990 was a gift from Mads Lerdrup & Bo van_Deurs (Addgene plasmid # 66946 ; http://n2t.net/addgene:66946 ; RRID:Addgene_66946)
