[The description below was written by a language model from this plasmid's Addgene catalogue record.]
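Description:
pYFP-ErbB2ΔC990 is a mammalian expression plasmid built on the Invitrogen pcDNA3.1D/V5-His-TOPO backbone, into which the insert was introduced by TOPO cloning. It is propagated in E. coli under ampicillin selection, and it carries a neomycin resistance marker so that transfected mammalian cells can be selected with G418. The copy number is not recorded, and no feature table is available, so details beyond the catalogue fields cannot be confirmed.

The payload is rat (R. norvegicus) ErbB2, also known as HER2 or neu, expressed from the strong constitutive CMV promoter. The receptor carries YFP at the N-terminal end of the insert, allowing it to be followed by fluorescence microscopy. The backbone also supplies V5 epitope and 6xHis tags on the C-terminal side, although the record does not say whether these are read through in frame with the insert. The mutation is recorded as "Deletion of C990". Given the construct name and the associated study on cleavage of the ErbB2 C-terminus, this most plausibly denotes a C-terminal truncation at around residue 990, but the record does not define the exact boundaries. The depositor also notes an A24T substitution, described as a natural genetic variation without effect on function.

The associated work concerns how loss of the C-terminal region influences endocytic down-regulation of ErbB2. The construct is therefore suited to transient or stable expression of a fluorescent, C-terminally altered receptor to compare its localisation, internalisation and degradation with those of other ErbB2 forms.
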