>Addgene plasmid #66946 | pYFP-ErbB2ΔC990 | addgene partial sequence | sequence record 117559 | CMV-F 5'-CGCAAATGGGCGGTAGGCGTG-3'
GTGAACCGTCAGATCCGCTAGCATGATCATCATGGAGCTGGCGGCCTGGTGCCGCTGGGGGTTCCTCCTC
GCCCTCCTGCCCCCCGGAATCGCGGTCGACAAAGAAGTACTAATGGTGAGCAAGGGCGAGGAGCTGTTCA
CCGGGGTGGTGCCCATCCTGGTCGAGCTGGACGGCGACGTAAACGGCCACAAGTTCAGCGTGTCCGGCGA
GGGCGAGGGCGATGCCACCTACGGCAAGCTGACCCTGAAGTTCATCTGCACCACCGGCAAGCTGCCCGTG
CCCTGGCCCACCCTCGTGACCACCTTCGGCTACGGCCTGCAGTGCTTCGCCCGCTACCCCGACCACATGA
AGCAGCACGACTTCTTCAAGTCCGCCATGCCCGAAGGCTACGTCCAGGAGCGCACCATCTTCTTCAAGGA
CGACGGCAACTACAAGACCCGCGCCGAGGTGAAGTTCGAGGGCGACACCCTGGTGAACCGCATCGAGCTG
AAGGGCATCGACTTCAAGGAGGACGGCAACATCCTGGGGCACAAGCTGGAGTACAACTACAACAGCCACA
ACGTCTATATCATGGCCGACAAGCAGAAGAACGGCATCAAGGTGAACTTCAAGATCCGCCACAACATCGA
GGACGGCAGCGTGCAGCTCGCCGACCACTACCAGCAGAACACCCCCATCGGCGACGGCCCCGTGCTGCTG
CCCGACAACCACTACCTGAGCTACCAGTCCGCCCTGAGCAAAGACCCCAACGAG
