>Addgene plasmid #66946 | pYFP-ErbB2ΔC990 | addgene partial sequence | sequence record 117562 | BGH-rev 5'-TAGAAGGCACAGTCGAGG-3'
TGATGATGACCGGTACGCGTAGAATCGAGACCGAGGAGAGGGTTAGGGATAGGCTTACCTTCGAACCGCG
GGCCCTCTAGACTCGAGCGGCCGCCACTGTGCTGGATATCTGCAGAATTGTCTTGACCCTTAAGCTTCTA
GATGACCACAAAACGCTGGGGGTCCCTCGCCATACGTGAAAATTCTGACACCAACTCCCGGAATCTCGGG
CGACATTCAGAGTCAATCATCCAACATTTGACCATAATCATGTAGACATCAATGGTGCAGATTGGAGGCT
GAGGTAGGCGTTCTCCCTTCTCCAGCAAATCAGGGATCTCCCGGGCTGGGATTCCATCGTAAGGTTTGGC
CCCAAAAGTCATCAGCTCCCACACAGTCACTCCATAGCTCCACACATCACTCTGATGGGTGAACCGGCGT
CTGAGAATAGATTCCAATGCCATCCATTTGATGGGCACCTTGCCCCCATCTGCATGGTACTCTGTCTCAT
CAATGTCCAGCAGCCGAGCCAGCCCGAAATCTGTAATCTTGACGTGGTTGGGACTCTTGACTAGCACATT
CCGGGCAGCCAGGTCCCTGTGTACAAGCCGCACGTCCTCCAGGTAGCTCATCCCCTTGGCAATCTGAACA
CACCAGTTGAGCAGGTCCTGGGAGCCTAGGCGACCTCGGTGTTCTCGGACATGGTCCAGAAGGCAGCCGT
AGGGCATAAGCTGTGTCACCAGCTGTACTGTGGATGTCAGGCAGATG
