>Addgene plasmid #66946 | pYFP-ErbB2ΔC990 | addgene partial sequence | sequence record 118385 | EGFP-C 5'-CATGGTCCTGCTGGAGTTCGTG-3'
GTACTGGCACCCAAGTGTGTACCGGCACAGACATGAAGTTGCGGCTCCCTGCCAGTCCTGAGACCCACCT
GGACATGCTCCGCCACCTGTACCAGGGCTGTCAGGTAGTGCAGGGCAACTTGGAGCTTACCTACGTGCCT
GCCAATGCCAGCCTCTCATTCCTGCAGGACATCCAGGAAGTTCAGGGTTACATGCTCATCGCTCACAACC
AGGTGAAGCGCGTCCCACTGCAAAGGCTGCGCATCGTGAGAGGGACCCAGCTCTTTGAGGACAAGTATGC
CCTGGCTGTGCTAGACAACCGAGATCCTCAGGACAATGTCGCCGCCTCCACCCCAGGCAGAACCCCAGAG
GGGCTGCGGGAGCTGCAGCTTCGAAGTCTCACAGAGATCCTGAAGGGAGGAGTTTTGATCCGTGGGAACC
CTCAGCTCTGCTACCAGGACATGGTTTTGTGGAAGGACGTCTTCCGCAAGAATAACCAACTGGCTCCTGT
CGATATAGACACCAATCGTTCCCGGGCCTGTCCACCTTGTGCCCCCGCCTGCAAAGACAATCACTGTTGG
GGTGAGAGTCCGGAAGACTGTCAGATCTTGACTGGCACCATCTGTACCAGTGGTTGTGCCCGGTGCAAGG
GCCGGCTGCCCACTGACTGCTGCCATGAGCAGTGTGCCGCAGGCTGCACGGGCCCCAAGCATTCTGACTG
CCTGGCCTGCCTCCACTTCAATCATAGTGGTATCTGTGAGCTGCACTGCCCAGCCCTCGTCACCTACAAC
ACAGACA
